Addgene plasmid #130598: pTK_Zfhx4_enh_316_Cerulean
Purpose: enhancer reporter
Depositing lab: Tatjana Sauka-Spengler. Depositing organization: University of Oxford. Publication: Reconstruction of the Global Neural Crest Gene Regulatory Network In Vivo. Williams RM, Candido-Ferreira I, Repapi E, Gavriouchkina D, Senanayake U, Ling ITC, Telenius J, Taylor S, Hughes J, Sauka-Spengler T. Dev Cell. 2019 Oct 21;51(2):255-276.e7. doi: 10.1016/j.devcel.2019.10.003. PubMed 31639368.
Backbone
  Vector backbone: pTK_BsmBI_Cerulean
  Backbone size w/o insert (bp): 4670
  Vector type: enhancer reporter
Growth in bacteria
  Bacterial resistance: Ampicillin, 100 μg/mL
  Growth temperature: 37°C
  Growth strain: DH5alpha
  Copy number: Low Copy
Gene/Insert
  Gene/Insert name: Zfhx4_enh_316
  Species: G. gallus (chicken)
  Insert size (bp): 700
  Promoter: thymidine kinase minimal promoter
  Cloning method: Restriction Enzyme; 5′ cloning site Unknown (unknown if destroyed)
  Sequencing primers: 5′ pTK forward CTAGCAAAATAGGCTGTCCC; 3′ pTK reverse ATATTTCTTCCGGGGACACC
Terms and licenses: Academic/Nonprofit Terms; Industry Terms: Not Available to Industry
How to cite: pTK_Zfhx4_enh_316_Cerulean was a gift from Tatjana Sauka-Spengler (Addgene plasmid # 130598 ; http://n2t.net/addgene:130598 ; RRID:Addgene_130598)
