[The description below was written by a language model from this plasmid's Addgene catalogue record and pLannotate feature annotations shown in this document.]
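Description:
pTK_Zfhx4_enh_316_Cerulean is an enhancer reporter plasmid built on the pTK_BsmBI_Cerulean backbone, carrying a roughly 700 bp candidate enhancer from the chicken (G. gallus) Zfhx4 locus, designated enh_316. The enhancer itself is not annotated in the feature table, but there is an unannotated stretch between the upstream pause site and the herpes simplex virus thymidine kinase promoter that is large enough to hold it, which fits the usual layout of this reporter type. The cloning sites used are not recorded. The TK minimal promoter has little activity alone, so expression of the downstream mCerulean cyan fluorescent protein depends on the regulatory activity of the inserted fragment. A chimeric β-globin/immunoglobulin intron sits between the promoter and the mCerulean coding sequence to aid transcript processing, and an SV40 polyadenylation signal lies downstream of the reporter.

A synthetic poly(A) signal and an RNA polymerase II transcriptional pause site from the human α2 globin gene lie just upstream of the enhancer position across the circular junction. They act to block read-through transcription from the backbone, lowering background fluorescence. The plasmid is propagated in E. coli through a ColE1/pUC-type origin and selected with ampicillin via β-lactamase under its own promoter. The catalogue lists it as low copy, although the annotated origin is of a high-copy type. An f1 origin is also present, and the short large T antigen, TcR and lacZα fragments appear to be non-functional backbone remnants. The sequenced plasmid is 5,204 nt, somewhat shorter than the sum of the stated backbone and insert sizes. The associated publication concerns the neural crest gene regulatory network, suggesting the plasmid is used to test this element's in vivo enhancer activity in that context.
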