Features (pLannotate 1.2.2; 13 found; start..end, strand, type, name):
     14..105     +  misc_feature   pause site: RNA polymerase II transcriptional pause signal from the human α2 globin gene
    975..1120    +  promoter       HSV TK promoter: herpes simplex virus thymidine kinase promoter
   1198..1330    +  intron         chimeric intron: chimera between introns from human β-globin and immunoglobulin heavy chain genes
   1390..2106    +  CDS            mCerulean: mCerulean is a basic (constitutively fluorescent) cyan fluorescent protein published in 2005, derived from Aequorea victoria. It is reported to be a very rapidly-maturing monomer.
   2279..2400    -  polyA_signal   SV40 poly(A) signal: SV40 polyadenylation signal
   2423..2491    -  CDS            large T antigen (fragment): large T antigen from SV40 (simian virus 40)
   2507..2639    +  CDS            TcR (fragment): tetracycline efflux protein; tet; confers resistance to tetracycline
   2819..3407    -  rep_origin     ori: high-copy-number ColE1/pMB1/pBR322/pUC origin of replication
   3578..4438    -  CDS            AmpR: β-lactamase; bla; confers resistance to ampicillin, carbenicillin, and related antibiotics
   4439..4543    -  promoter       AmpR promoter: bla
   4570..4998    +  rep_origin     f1 ori (sequence partly withheld): f1 bacteriophage origin of replication; arrow indicates direction of (+) strand synthesis
   5030..5097    -  CDS            lacZα (fragment): LacZα fragment of β-galactosidase; lacZ fragment
   5156..5204    +  polyA_signal   poly(A) signal: synthetic polyadenylation signal
>Addgene plasmid #130598 | pTK_Zfhx4_enh_316_Cerulean | addgene full sequence | sequence record 259019 | Addgene NGS Result
AATCGATAGTACTAACATACGCTCTCCATCAAAACAAAACGAAACAAAACAAACTAGCAAAATAGGCTGT
CCCCAGTGCAAGTGCAGGTGCCAGAACATTTCTCTATCGATAGGTACCGAGCTCGAGTTCCATGGACTTT
CCCTTTGCTCCTCAGGATAGAAAACAAAGAGAAAAATCCTATCCTGACAGTGAAGGAGAGCTGATCAGTC
TCAGGAGGTTTCATTGTAAGAGTTTAAAAATCAGCTGGCCTAATGTTTGATATAAGTCTTTGTGGATGAC
AAGAGGAACAGGCGAGAAAATAGTCAAGTTGAACAGTACACTCCAGTTTGTCTTTTGCAAACTTTTCCAT
CCCCCCTCCTGTCCTTTCAGTGTACTGTTTTAGATGCATAATATATTTCGTTACATCCTTCTATTCAAAC
TTAATTACCTTCTCCCCTTTGTCGTGACATGGGCGGAAAGTTTTTGCCGTGTCAGGAGAGGTCGTCACAC
ATTCTTTTGCAGTTCTCTTCATTAATTCCTTCTTGCAGAAGCATTTTCTATCGTGCTGGGAAGGTAGAAG
GGTGTAATAGAAGAGCCCTGAAACATCAGCAGGAAGCTCTAAGCTGGTTAATGCAGTATAATTGTCTGGA
CATAGACTGGTCTTTGTTTGTGTGGTTCACTTCGAATCAGCTGTAATTAACTCCAGAGTGTTTCCAGATT
GCCAGCAAAGAAAAATTACAGCTTTTCTGTTTTAAATTGGAAAGCTCACAAAGACATTAACTATGCAGAT
TGCTTTTACTTTGATATATTTTTATCCCATAAGAAAAAGCTTATTTGGCTATTTTTTTTTCCTCCGCCCA
AAATGTGAGGACCGCTAGCCCGGGCTCGAGATCTGCGATCTAAGTAAGCTTGCTGCTTCATCCCCGTGGC
CCGTTGCTCGCGTTTGCTGGCGGTGTCCCCGGAAGAAATATATTTGCATGTCTTTAGTTCTATGATGACA
CAAACCCCGCCCAGCGTCTTGTCATTGGCGAATTCGAACACGCAGATGCAGTCGGGGCGGCGCGGTCCCA
GGTCCACTTCGCATATTAAGGTGACGCGTGTGGCCTCGAACACCGAGCGACCCTGCAGCGACCCGCTTAA
CAGCGTCAACAGCGTGCCGCAGATCCCAAGCTTGCGGCCGCTTAAGCTGCAGAAGTTGGTCGTGAGGCAC
TGGGCAGGTAAGTATCAAGGTTACAAGACAGGTTTAAGGAGACCAATAGAAACTGGGCTTGTCGAGACAG
AGAAGACTCTTGCGTTTCTGATAGGCACCTATTGGTCTTACTGACATCCACTTTGCCTTTCTCTCCACAG
GTGTCCACTCCCAGGTTCAATACAGCTCTTAAGCGGCCGCAAGCTAGCTTGCCGCCACCATGGTGAGCAA
GGGCGAGGAGCTGTTCACCGGGGTGGTGCCCATCCTGGTCGAGCTGGACGGCGACGTAAACGGCCACAAG
TTCAGCGTGTCCGGCGAGGGCGAGGGCGATGCCACCTACGGCAAGCTGACCCTGAAGTTCATCTGCACCA
CCGGCAAGCTGCCCGTGCCCTGGCCCACCCTCGTGACCACCCTGACCTGGGGCGTGCAGTGCTTCGCCCG
CTACCCCGACCACATGAAGCAGCACGACTTCTTCAAGTCCGCCATGCCCGAAGGCTACGTCCAGGAGCGC
ACCATCTTCTTCAAGGACGACGGCAACTACAAGACCCGCGCCGAGGTGAAGTTCGAGGGCGACACCCTGG
TGAACCGCATCGAGCTGAAGGGCATCGACTTCAAGGAGGACGGCAACATCCTGGGGCACAAGCTGGAGTA
CAACGCCATCAGCGACAACGTCTATATCACCGCCGACAAGCAGAAGAACGGCATCAAGGCCAACTTCAAG
ATCCGCCACAACATCGAGGACGGCAGCGTGCAGCTCGCCGACCACTACCAGCAGAACACCCCCATCGGCG
ACGGCCCCGTGCTGCTGCCCGACAACCACTACCTGAGCACCCAGTCCAAGCTGAGCAAAGACCCCAACGA
GAAGCGCGATCACATGGTCCTGCTGGAGTTCGTGACCGCCGCCGGGATCACTCTCGGCATGGACGAGCTG
TACAAGTGAGCCTCTAGACTCCCTCAGCGGCGCGCCAGGACATGAGTACTTCCCGAGAGAGCGATGTCAA
CCGAATCCTGACGGGACTTCGTAATTCGGACCAGGTGTTCGGAGCTTGTGAGGAGATAGATCTCACGTGT
CTAGAGTCGGGGCGGCCGGCCGCTTCGAGCAGACATGATAAGATACATTGATGAGTTTGGACAAACCACA
ACTAGAATGCAGTGAAAAAAATGCTTTATTTGTGAAATTTGTGATGCTATTGCTTTATTTGTAACCATTA
TAAGCTGCAATAAACAAGTTAACAACAACAATTGCATTCATTTTATGTTTCAGGTTCAGGGGGAGGTGTG
GGAGGTTTTTTAAAGCAAGTAAAACCTCTACAAATGTGGTAAAATCGATAAGGATCCGTCGACCGATGCC
CTTGAGAGCCTTCAACCCAGTCAGCTCCTTCCGGTGGGCGCGGGGCATGACTATCGTCGCCGCACTTATG
ACTGTCTTCTTTATCATGCAACTCGTAGGACAGGTGCCGGCAGCGCTCTTCCGCTTCCTCGCTCACTGAC
TCGCTGCGCTCGGTCGTTCGGCTGCGGCGAGCGGTATCAGCTCACTCAAAGGCGGTAATACGGTTATCCA
CAGAATCAGGGGATAACGCAGGAAAGAACATGTGAGCAAAAGGCCAGCAAAAGGCCAGGAACCGTAAAAA
GGCCGCGTTGCTGGCGTTTTTCCATAGGCTCCGCCCCCCTGACGAGCATCACAAAAATCGACGCTCAAGT
CAGAGGTGGCGAAACCCGACAGGACTATAAAGATACCAGGCGTTTCCCCCTGGAAGCTCCCTCGTGCGCT
CTCCTGTTCCGACCCTGCCGCTTACCGGATACCTGTCCGCCTTTCTCCCTTCGGGAAGCGTGGCGCTTTC
TCATAGCTCACGCTGTAGGTATCTCAGTTCGGTGTAGGTCGTTCGCTCCAAGCTGGGCTGTGTGCACGAA
CCCCCCGTTCAGCCCGACCGCTGCGCCTTATCCGGTAACTATCGTCTTGAGTCCAACCCGGTAAGACACG
ACTTATCGCCACTGGCAGCAGCCACTGGTAACAGGATTAGCAGAGCGAGGTATGTAGGCGGTGCTACAGA
GTTCTTGAAGTGGTGGCCTAACTACGGCTACACTAGAAGAACAGTATTTGGTATCTGCGCTCTGCTGAAG
CCAGTTACCTTCGGAAAAAGAGTTGGTAGCTCTTGATCCGGCAAACAAACCACCGCTGGTAGCGGTGGTT
TTTTTGTTTGCAAGCAGCAGATTACGCGCAGAAAAAAAGGATCTCAAGAAGATCCTTTGATCTTTTCTAC
GGGGTCTGACGCTCAGTGGAACGAAAACTCACGTTAAGGGATTTTGGTCATGAGATTATCAAAAAGGATC
TTCACCTAGATCCTTTTAAATTAAAAATGAAGTTTTAAATCAATCTAAAGTATATATGAGTAAACTTGGT
CTGACAGTTACCAATGCTTAATCAGTGAGGCACCTATCTCAGCGATCTGTCTATTTCGTTCATCCATAGT
TGCCTGACTCCCCGTCGTGTAGATAACTACGATACGGGAGGGCTTACCATCTGGCCCCAGTGCTGCAATG
ATACCGCGAGACCCACGCTCACCGGCTCCAGATTTATCAGCAATAAACCAGCCAGCCGGAAGGGCCGAGC
GCAGAAGTGGTCCTGCAACTTTATCCGCCTCCATCCAGTCTATTAATTGTTGCCGGGAAGCTAGAGTAAG
TAGTTCGCCAGTTAATAGTTTGCGCAACGTTGTTGCCATTGCTACAGGCATCGTGGTGTCACGCTCGTCG
TTTGGTATGGCTTCATTCAGCTCCGGTTCCCAACGATCAAGGCGAGTTACATGATCCCCCATGTTGTGCA
AAAAAGCGGTTAGCTCCTTCGGTCCTCCGATCGTTGTCAGAAGTAAGTTGGCCGCAGTGTTATCACTCAT
GGTTATGGCAGCACTGCATAATTCTCTTACTGTCATGCCATCCGTAAGATGCTTTTCTGTGACTGGTGAG
TACTCAACCAAGTCATTCTGAGAATAGTGTATGCGGCGACCGAGTTGCTCTTGCCCGGCGTCAATACGGG
ATAATACCGCGCCACATAGCAGAACTTTAAAAGTGCTCATCATTGGAAAACGTTCTTCGGGGCGAAAACT
CTCAAGGATCTTACCGCTGTTGAGATCCAGTTCGATGTAACCCACTCGTGCACCCAACTGATCTTCAGCA
TCTTTTACTTTCACCAGCGTTTCTGGGTGAGCAAAAACAGGAAGGCAAAATGCCGCAAAAAAGGGAATAA
GGGCGACACGGAAATGTTGAATACTCATACTCTTCCTTTTTCAATATTATTGAAGCATTTATCAGGGTTA
TTGTCTCATGAGCGGATACATATTTGAATGTATTTAGAAAAATAAACAAATAGGGGTTCCGCGCACATTT
CCCCGAAAAGTGCCACCTG
[124 nt withheld, positions 4570-4693]
C
[91 nt withheld, positions 4695-4785]
A
[49 nt withheld, positions 4787-4835]
CCTTTGACGTTGGAGTCCACGTTCTTT
[37 nt withheld, positions 4863-4899]
ACCCTATCTCGGTCTATTCTTTTGATTTATAAGGGATTTTGCCGATTTCGGCCTATTGGTTAAAAAATGA
GCTGATTTAACAAAAATTTAACGCGAATTTTAACAAAATATTAACGCTTACAATTTGCCATTCGCCATTC
AGGCTGCGCAACTGTTGGGAAGGGCGATCGGTGCGGGCCTCTTCGCTATTACGCCAGCCCAAGCTACCAT
GATAAGTAAGTAATATTAAGGTACGGGAGGTACTTGGAGCGGCCGCAATAAAATATCTTTATTTTCATTA
CATCTGTGTGTTGGTTTTTTGTGTG
